>Addgene plasmid #61402 | pcDNA5FRT/TO-GFP-I3(V41A/W43A) | addgene partial sequence | sequence record 102099 | CMV-F 5'-CGCAAATGGGCGGTAGGCGTG-3'
TATCAGTGATAGAGATCTCCCTATCAGTGATAGAGATCGTCGACGAGCTCGTTTAGTGAACCGTCAGATC
GCCTGGAGACGCCATCCACGCTGTTTTGACCTCCATAGAAGACACCGGGACCGATCCAGCCTCCGGACTC
TAGCGTTTAAACTTAAGCTTCACCATGGTGAGCAAGGGCGAGGAGCTGTTCACCGGGGTGGTGCCCATCC
TGGTCGAGCTGGACGGCGACGTAAACGGCCACAAGTTCAGCGTGTCCGGCGAGGGCGAGGGCGATGCCAC
CTACGGCAAGCTGACCCTGAAGTTCATCTGCACCACCGGCAAGCTGCCCGTGCCCTGGCCCACCCTCGTG
ACCACCCTGACCTACGGCGTGCAGTGCTTCAGCCGCTACCCCGACCACATGAAGCAGCACGACTTCTTCA
AGTCCGCCATGCCCGAAGGCTACGTCCAGGAGCGCACCATCTTCTTCAAGGACGACGGCAACTACAAGAC
CCGCGCCGAGGTGAAGTTCGAGGGCGACACCCTGGTGAACCGCATCGAGCTGAAGGGCATCGACTTCAAG
GAGGACGGCAACATCCTGGGGCACAAGCTGGAGTACAACTACAACAGCCACAACGTCTATATCATGGCCG
ACAAGCAGAAGAACGGCATCAAGGTGAACTTCAAGATCCGCCACAACATCGAGGACGGCAGCGTGCAGCT
CGCCGACCACTACCAGCAGAACACCCCCATCGGCGACGGCCCCGTGCTGCTG
