>Addgene plasmid #61402 | pcDNA5FRT/TO-GFP-I3(V41A/W43A) | addgene partial sequence | sequence record 102100 | BGH-rev 5'-TAGAAGGCACAGTCGAGG-3'
TCAGACTCGAGCGGCCGCCACTGTGCTGGATATCTGCAGAATTCCACCACACTGGACTAGTGGATCCTTA
GTGCTGCATTGGCCCTGGAGGGGGCTGGGAAGGGTCAGGAGGCTGGGGAGGGGTGGTGGGGGTCGGTCCT
AGGGTTGCACGACGCCGTCCTTTGCGGTGGCCACGTACACAGTGTGTATGACCACAGCCCTCTTCTTCCT
CCTCATCACTTTCCGTGGAGCTCTCGCCAAAGGCCCGAGGTTTCTCATAAATACAGCAGCATTTGGATGA
GCGGCGGCCCATGTGTTCATTGTCCACAGTGTCACTTGTCGCTTCTGCCTTTTTCTCTGGCTTCCGTTTC
CGAAGTTTGATGGTAAGGCTCCGGTTCTCGGGCTCGGTTGTCACGGTAACCGTTGTCTCAGTGACGGTCT
CGCTCAGCCCAGCCCCTGCCTCGGCCATTGAATTCGAAGCTTGAGCTCGAGATCTGAGTCCGGACTTGTA
CAGCTCGTCCATGCCGAGAGTGATCCCGGCGGCGGTCACGAACTCCAGCAGGACCATGTGATCGCGCTTC
TCGTTGGGGTCTTTGCTCAGGGCGGACTGGGTGCTCAGGTAGTGGTTGTCGGGCAGCAGCACGGGGCCGT
CGCCGATGGGGGTGTTCTGCTGGTAGTGGTCGGCGAGCTGCACGCTGCCGTCCTCGATGTTGTGGCGGAT
CTTGAAGTTCACCTTGATGCCGTTCTTCTGCTTGTCGGCCATGATATAGACGTTGTGGCTGTTGTAGTTG
TACTCCAGCTTGTG
