[The description below was written by a language model from this plasmid's Addgene catalogue record.]
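Description:
pcDNA5FRT/TO-GFP-I3(V41A/W43A) is a mammalian expression plasmid built on the Invitrogen pcDNA5FRT/TO backbone, modified by insertion of a GFP coding sequence so that cloned inserts are expressed as N-terminal GFP fusions. The total size is recorded as about 6.2 kb. It is maintained in E. coli as a high-copy plasmid under ampicillin selection, and hygromycin is the selectable marker for mammalian cells. As the backbone name indicates, this vector family carries an FRT site for Flp recombinase-mediated integration at a defined genomic FRT locus in suitable host cell lines, and a tetracycline operator-controlled form of the CMV promoter, allowing inducible expression in cells that supply the Tet repressor. The record itself lists only CMV as the promoter and provides no feature table, so these elements are inferred from the standard backbone rather than from annotation.

The insert is human Inhibitor-3 (PPP1R11), a regulatory subunit of protein phosphatase-1 (PP1), cloned by restriction enzymes between HindIII and BamHI sites. It carries the V41A/W43A double substitution, which the record describes as rendering the protein deficient in PP1 binding. The construct therefore produces a fluorescently tagged, PP1 binding-deficient Inhibitor-3 that can be visualised in cells. It is suited to serve as a loss-of-interaction control alongside wild-type protein. The associated work concerns the role of Inhibitor-3 in bipolar mitotic spindle attachment, through limiting the association of SDS22 with kinetochore-bound PP1, and the mutant allows testing of whether such functions depend on direct PP1 binding.
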