Addgene plasmid #61402: pcDNA5FRT/TO-GFP-I3(V41A/W43A)
Purpose: Expresses GFP-tagged, PP1 binding-deficient Inhibitor-3 in mammalian cells
Depositing lab: Hemmo Meyer. Depositing organization: Universitaet Duisburg-Essen. Publication: Inhibitor-3 ensures bipolar mitotic spindle attachment by limiting association of SDS22 with kinetochore-bound protein phosphatase-1. Eiteneuer A, Seiler J, Weith M, Beullens M, Lesage B, Krenn V, Musacchio A, Bollen M, Meyer H. EMBO J. 2014 Oct 8. pii: e201489054. 10.15252/embj.201489054 PubMed 25298395.
Backbone
  Vector backbone: pcDNA5FRT/TO
  Backbone manufacturer: Invitrogen
  Backbone size w/o insert (bp): 5800
  Total vector size (bp): 6200
  Modifications to backbone: GFP sequence inserted
  Vector type: Mammalian Expression
  Selectable markers: Hygromycin
Growth in bacteria
  Bacterial resistance: Ampicillin, 100 μg/mL
  Growth temperature: 37°C
  Growth strain: DH5alpha
  Copy number: High Copy
Gene/Insert
  Gene/Insert name: inhibitor-3 (alt name: PPP1R11)
  Species: H. sapiens (human)
  Mutation: V41A/W43A
  Entrez Gene: PPP1R11 (a.k.a. CFAP255, HCG-V, HCGV, IPP3, TCTE5, TCTEX5)
  Promoter: CMV
  Tag / fusion protein: GFP (N terminal on backbone)
  Cloning method: Restriction Enzyme; 5′ cloning site HindIII (unknown if destroyed); 3′ cloning site BamHI (unknown if destroyed)
  Sequencing primers: 5′ CMV-F; 3′ pcDNA3.1-RP
Terms and licenses: Academic/Nonprofit Terms; Industry Terms: Not Available to Industry
How to cite: pcDNA5FRT/TO-GFP-I3(V41A/W43A) was a gift from Hemmo Meyer (Addgene plasmid # 61402 ; http://n2t.net/addgene:61402 ; RRID:Addgene_61402)
